Addgene plasmid #127160: AbVec2.0-mIghg3
Purpose: Expression of secretory immunoglobulin heavy chains in mammalian cells, mouse (C57BL/6), IgG3 isotype
Depositing lab: Hedda Wardemann. Depositing organization: Deutsches Krebsforschungszentrum (DKFZ).
Backbone
  Vector backbone: pUC19
  Backbone size w/o insert (bp): 5729
  Vector type: Mammalian Expression
Growth in bacteria
  Bacterial resistance: Ampicillin, 100 μg/mL
  Growth temperature: 37°C
  Growth strain: DH5alpha
  Copy number: High Copy
Gene/Insert
  Gene/Insert name: Ighg3
  Species: M. musculus (mouse)
  Insert size (bp): 990
  GenBank ID: LR588432
  Entrez Gene: Ighg3 (a.k.a. IgG3)
  Promoter: hCMV IE1 gene promoter
  Cloning method: Restriction Enzyme; 5′ cloning site AgeI (not destroyed); 3′ cloning site BclI (destroyed during cloning)
  Sequencing primers: 5′ GCTTCGTTAGAACGCGGCTAC
Terms and licenses: Academic/Nonprofit Terms; Industry Terms: Not Available to Industry
How to cite: AbVec2.0-mIghg3 was a gift from Hedda Wardemann (Addgene plasmid # 127160 ; http://n2t.net/addgene:127160 ; RRID:Addgene_127160)
