[The description below was written by a language model from this plasmid's Addgene catalogue record and pLannotate feature annotations shown in this document.]
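Description:
AbVec2.0-mIghg3 is a mammalian expression plasmid built on a pUC19-type backbone for producing secreted mouse immunoglobulin heavy chains of the IgG3 isotype (C57BL/6 allele). It is propagated in E. coli as a high-copy plasmid through the ColE1/pUC origin and selected with ampicillin via the β-lactamase gene and its native promoter. The annotation also picks up an M13 phage origin and several backbone remnants (fragments of lacI, lacZα, bom and rop, plus the lac promoter/operator region) that are cloning vestiges and play no evident role in antibody expression.

The expression cassette is driven by the human cytomegalovirus immediate-early enhancer and promoter, followed by a fragment of CMV intron A and an SP6 promoter. Downstream lies a partial match to a mouse immunoglobulin heavy-chain signal sequence, which directs the nascent chain into the secretory pathway, and then the roughly 1 kb Ighg3 constant-region coding sequence, terminated by an SV40 polyadenylation signal. An SV40 enhancer/early promoter sits after the poly(A) signal. No mammalian selection marker is annotated behind it, only a lacZα fragment.

The record lists the constant region as the insert and no variable region is annotated. The retained AgeI site and the gap between the leader and the constant region fit a design in which a heavy-chain variable segment is cloned in frame, but the record does not describe this step. Making a complete antibody would presumably also require a matching light-chain plasmid, which the record does not mention. The sequenced record (5,765 nt) is close to the listed backbone size, so that figure appears to describe the whole plasmid rather than the backbone without insert.
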