Features (pLannotate 1.2.2; 20 found; start..end, strand, type, name):
      1..93      +  CDS            lacI (fragment): lac repressor; lacI; The lac repressor binds to the lac operator to inhibit transcription in E. coli. This inhibition can be relieved by adding lactose or isopropyl-β-D-thiogalactopyranoside (IPTG).
    106..127     +  protein_bind   CAP binding site: CAP binding activates transcription in the presence of cAMP. E. coli catabolite activator protein
    142..172     +  promoter       lac promoter: promoter for the E. coli lac operon
    180..196     +  protein_bind   lac operator: The lac repressor binds to the lac operator to inhibit transcription in E. coli. This inhibition can be relieved by adding lactose or isopropyl-β-D-thiogalactopyranoside (IPTG). lac repressor encoded by lacI
    249..628     +  enhancer       CMV enhancer: human cytomegalovirus immediate early enhancer
    629..832     +  promoter       CMV promoter: human cytomegalovirus (CMV) immediate early promoter
    968..1011    +  intron         CMV intron (fragment): modified intron A from human cytomegalovirus
   1063..1081    +  promoter       SP6 promoter: promoter for bacteriophage SP6 RNA polymerase
   1085..1122    +  CDS            IgH signal sequence (fragment): signal sequence from the mouse immunoglobulin heavy chain variable region
   1231..2211    +  CDS            IGHG3_MOUSE (fragment): Experimental evidence at protein level: Swiss-Prot protein existence level 1. From Mus musculus (Mouse).
   2313..2447    +  polyA_signal   SV40 poly(A) signal: SV40 polyadenylation signal
   2544..2873    +  promoter       SV40 promoter: SV40 enhancer and early promoter
   2892..3046    +  CDS            lacZα (fragment): LacZα fragment of β-galactosidase; lacZ fragment
   3052..3103    -  misc_feature   bom (fragment): basis of mobility region from pBR322
   3122..3502    +  rep_origin     M13 ori (sequence partly withheld): M13 bacteriophage origin of replication; arrow indicates direction of (+) strand synthesis
   3578..3627    -  misc_feature   bom (fragment): basis of mobility region from pBR322
   3729..3764    -  CDS            rop (fragment): Rop protein, which maintains plasmids at low copy number; rop
   3859..3963    +  promoter       AmpR promoter: bla
   3964..4824    +  CDS            AmpR: β-lactamase; bla; confers resistance to ampicillin, carbenicillin, and related antibiotics
   4995..5583    +  rep_origin     ori: high-copy-number ColE1/pMB1/pBR322/pUC origin of replication
>Addgene plasmid #127160 | AbVec2.0-mIghg3 | addgene full sequence | sequence record 256904 | Addgene NGS Result
GCGCCCAATACGCAAACCGCCTCTCCCCGCGCGTTGGCCGATTCATTAATCCAACTGGCACGACAGGTTT
CCCGACTGGAAAGCGGGCAGTGAGCGCAACGCAATTAATGTGAGTTAGCTCACTCATTAGGCACCCCAGG
CTTTACACTTTATGCTTCCGGCTCGTATGTTGTGTGGAATTGTGAGCGGATAACAATTTCACACAGGAAA
CAGCTATGACATGATTACGAATTAATTCGAGCTCGCCCGACATTGATTATTGACTAGTTATTAATAGTAA
TCAATTACGGGGTCATTAGTTCATAGCCCATATATGGAGTTCCGCGTTACATAACTTACGGTAAATGGCC
CGCCTGGCTGACCGCCCAACGACCCCCGCCCATTGACGTCAATAATGACGTATGTTCCCATAGTAACGCC
AATAGGGACTTTCCATTGACGTCAATGGGTGGAGTATTTACGGTAAACTGCCCACTTGGCAGTACATCAA
GTGTATCATATGCCAAGTACGCCCCCTATTGACGTCAATGACGGTAAATGGCCCGCCTGGCATTATGCCC
AGTACATGACCTTATGGGACTTTCCTACTTGGCAGTACATCTACGTATTAGTCATCGCTATTACCATGGT
GATGCGGTTTTGGCAGTACATCAATGGGCGTGGATAGCGGTTTGACTCACGGGGATTTCCAAGTCTCCAC
CCCATTGACGTCAATGGGAGTTTGTTTTGGCACCAAAATCAACGGGACTTTCCAAAATGTCGTAACAACT
CCGCCCCATTGACGCAAATGGGCGGTAGGCGTGTACGGTGGGAGGTCTATATAAGCAGAGCTCGTTTAGT
GAACCGTCAGATCGCCTGGAGACGCCATCCACGCTGTTTTGACCTCCATAGAAGACACCGGGACCGATCC
AGCCTCCGCGGCCGGGAACGGTGCATTGGAACGCGGATTCCCCGTGCCAAGAGTGACGTAAGTACCGCCT
ATAGAGTCTATAGGCCCACCCCCTTGGCTTCGTTAGAACGCGGCTACAATTAATACATAACCTTATGTAT
CATACACATACGATTTAGGTGACACTATAGAATAACATCCACTTTGCCTTTCTCTCCACAGGTGTCCACT
CCCAGGTCCAACTGCACCTCGGTTCTATCGATTGAATTCCACCATGGGATGGTCATGTATCATCCTTTTT
CTAGTAGCAACTGCAACCGGTTGACTAACTAGCTGTGATCACAACAACAGCCCCAAGCGTCTATCCCTTG
GTCCCTGGCTGCGGTGACACATCTGGATCCTCGGTGACACTGGGATGCCTTGTCAAAGGCTACTTCCCTG
AGCCGGTAACTGTAAAATGGAACTATGGAGCCCTGTCCAGCGGTGTGCGCACAGTCTCATCTGTACTGCA
GTCTGGGTTCTATTCCCTCAGCAGCTTGGTGACTGTACCCTCCAGCACCTGGCCCAGCCAGACTGTCATC
TGCAACGTAGCCCACCCAGCCAGCAAGACTGAGTTGATTAAGAGAATCGAGCCTAGAATACCCAAGCCCA
GTACCCCCCCAGGTTCTTCATGCCCACCTGGTAACATCTTGGGTGGACCATCCGTCTTCATCTTCCCCCC
AAAGCCCAAGGATGCACTCATGATCTCCCTAACCCCCAAGGTTACGTGTGTGGTGGTGGATGTGAGCGAG
GATGACCCAGATGTCCATGTCAGCTGGTTTGTGGACAACAAAGAAGTACACACAGCCTGGACGCAGCCCC
GTGAAGCTCAGTACAACAGTACCTTCCGAGTGGTCAGTGCCCTCCCCATCCAGCACCAGGACTGGATGAG
GGGCAAGGAGTTCAAATGCAAGGTCAACAACAAAGCCCTCCCAGCCCCCATCGAGAGAACCATCTCAAAA
CCCAAAGGAAGAGCCCAGACACCTCAAGTATACACCATACCCCCACCTCGTGAACAAATGTCCAAGAAGA
AGGTTAGTCTGACCTGCCTGGTCACCAACTTCTTCTCTGAAGCCATCAGTGTGGAGTGGGAAAGGAACGG
AGAACTGGAGCAGGATTACAAGAACACTCCACCCATCCTGGACTCGGATGGGACCTACTTCCTCTACAGC
AAGCTCACTGTGGATACAGACAGTTGGTTGCAAGGAGAAATTTTTACCTGCTCCGTGGTGCATGAGGCTC
TCCATAACCACCACACACAGAAGAACCTGTCTCGCTCCCCTGGTAAATGAGAACAGCACCTAGCCATTCC
TCGGGTCTTACAAGACACTGATACCAGCCCTAACCGCTGAACCCTATAAATAAAGCTTGGCCGCCATGGC
CCAACTTGTTTATTGCAGCTTATAATGGTTACAAATAAAGCAATAGCATCACAAATTTCACAAATAAAGC
ATTTTTTTCACTGCATTCTAGTTGTGGTTTGTCCAAACTCATCAATGTATCTTATCATGTCTGGATCGGG
AATTAATTCGGCGCAGCACCATGGCCTGAAATAACCTCTGAAAGAGGAACTTGGTTAGGTACCTTCTGAG
GCGGAAAGAACCATCTGTGGAATGTGTGTCAGTTAGGGTGTGGAAAGTCCCCAGGCTCCCCAGCAGGCAG
AAGTATGCAAAGCATGCATCTCAATTAGTCAGCAACCAGGTGTGGAAAGTCCCCAGGCTCCCCAGCAGGC
AGAAGTATGCAAAGCATGCATCTCAATTAGTCAGCAACCATAGTCCCGCCCCTAACTCCGCCCATCCCGC
CCCTAACTCCGCCCAGTTCCGCCCATTCTCCGCCCCATGGCTGACTAATTTTTTTTATTTATGCAGAGGC
CGAGGCCGCCTCGGCCTCTGAGCTATTCCAGAAGTAGTGAGGAGGCTTTTTTGGAGGCCTAGGCTTTTGC
AAAAAGCTGTTAACAGCTTGGCACTGGCCGTCGTTTTACAACGTCGTGACTGGGAAAACCCTGGCGTTAC
CCAACTTAATCGCCTTGCAGCACATCCCCCTTTCGCCAGTTGGCGTAATAGCGAAGAGGCCCGCACCGAT
CGCCCTTCCCAACAGTTGCGCAGCCTGAATGGCGAATGGCGCCTGATGCGGTATTTTCTCCTTACGCATC
TGTGCGGTATTTCACACCGCATA
[142 nt withheld, positions 3104-3245]
C
[141 nt withheld, positions 3247-3387]
CCTTTGACGTTGGAGTCCACGTTCTTT
[37 nt withheld, positions 3415-3451]
ACCCTATCTCGGGCTATTCTTTTGATTTATAAGGGATTTTGCCGATTTCGGCCTATTGGTTAAAAAATGA
GCTGATTTAACAAAAATTTAACGCGAATTTTAACAAAATATTAACGTTTACAATTTTATGGTGCACTCTC
AGTACAATCTGCTCTGATGCCGCATAGTTAAGCCAGCCCCGACACCCGCCAACACCCGCTGACGCGCCCT
GACGGGCTTGTCTGCTCCCGGCATCCGCTTACAGACAAGCTGTGACCGTCTCCGGGAGCTGCATGTGTCA
GAGGTTTTCACCGTCATCACCGAAACGCGCGAGACGAAAGGGCCTCGTGATACGCCTATTTTTATAGGTT
AATGTCATGATAATAATGGTTTCTTAGACGTCAGGTGGCACTTTTCGGGGAAATGTGCGCGGAACCCCTA
TTTGTTTATTTTTCTAAATACATTCAAATATGTATCCGCTCATGAGACAATAACCCTGATAAATGCTTCA
ATAATATTGAAAAAGGAAGAGTATGAGTATTCAACATTTCCGTGTCGCCCTTATTCCCTTTTTTGCGGCA
TTTTGCCTTCCTGTTTTTGCTCACCCAGAAACGCTGGTGAAAGTAAAAGATGCTGAAGATCAGTTGGGTG
CACGAGTGGGTTACATCGAACTGGATCTCAACAGCGGTAAGATCCTTGAGAGTTTTCGCCCCGAAGAACG
TTTTCCAATGATGAGCACTTTTAAAGTTCTGCTATGTGGCGCGGTATTATCCCGTATTGACGCCGGGCAA
GAGCAACTCGGTCGCCGCATACACTATTCTCAGAATGACTTGGTTGAGTACTCACCAGTCACAGAAAAGC
ATCTTACGGATGGCATGACAGTAAGAGAATTATGCAGTGCTGCCATAACCATGAGTGATAACACTGCGGC
CAACTTACTTCTGACAACGATCGGAGGACCGAAGGAGCTAACCGCTTTTTTGCACAACATGGGGGATCAT
GTAACTCGCCTTGATCGTTGGGAACCGGAGCTGAATGAAGCCATACCAAACGACGAGCGTGACACCACGA
TGCCTGTAGCAATGGCAACAACGTTGCGCAAACTATTAACTGGCGAACTACTTACTCTAGCTTCCCGGCA
ACAATTAATAGACTGGATGGAGGCGGATAAAGTTGCAGGACCACTTCTGCGCTCGGCCCTTCCGGCTGGC
TGGTTTATTGCTGATAAATCTGGAGCCGGTGAGCGTGGGTCTCGCGGTATCATTGCAGCACTGGGGCCAG
ATGGTAAGCCCTCCCGTATCGTAGTTATCTACACGACGGGGAGTCAGGCAACTATGGATGAACGAAATAG
ACAGATCGCTGAGATAGGTGCCTCACTGATTAAGCATTGGTAACTGTCAGACCAAGTTTACTCATATATA
CTTTAGATTGATTTAAAACTTCATTTTTAATTTAAAAGGATCTAGGTGAAGATCCTTTTTGATAATCTCA
TGACCAAAATCCCTTAACGTGAGTTTTCGTTCCACTGAGCGTCAGACCCCGTAGAAAAGATCAAAGGATC
TTCTTGAGATCCTTTTTTTCTGCGCGTAATCTGCTGCTTGCAAACAAAAAAACCACCGCTACCAGCGGTG
GTTTGTTTGCCGGATCAAGAGCTACCAACTCTTTTTCCGAAGGTAACTGGCTTCAGCAGAGCGCAGATAC
CAAATACTGTTCTTCTAGTGTAGCCGTAGTTAGGCCACCACTTCAAGAACTCTGTAGCACCGCCTACATA
CCTCGCTCTGCTAATCCTGTTACCAGTGGCTGCTGCCAGTGGCGATAAGTCGTGTCTTACCGGGTTGGAC
TCAAGACGATAGTTACCGGATAAGGCGCAGCGGTCGGGCTGAACGGGGGGTTCGTGCACACAGCCCAGCT
TGGAGCGAACGACCTACACCGAACTGAGATACCTACAGCGTGAGCTATGAGAAAGCGCCACGCTTCCCGA
AGGGAGAAAGGCGGACAGGTATCCGGTAAGCGGCAGGGTCGGAACAGGAGAGCGCACGAGGGAGCTTCCA
GGGGGAAACGCCTGGTATCTTTATAGTCCTGTCGGGTTTCGCCACCTCTGACTTGAGCGTCGATTTTTGT
GATGCTCGTCAGGGGGGCGGAGCCTATGGAAAAACGCCAGCAACGCGGCCTTTTTACGGTTCCTGGCCTT
TTGCTGGCCTTTTGCTCACATGTTCTTTCCTGCGTTATCCCCTGATTCTGTGGATAACCGTATTACCGCC
TTTGAGTGAGCTGATACCGCTCGCCGCAGCCGAACGACCGAGCGCAGCGAGTCAGTGAGCGAGGAAGCGG
AAGA
